Addgene plasmid #211312: pBiT3.1-C_DCAF4L1:1-396
Purpose: Mammalian expression of full-length human DCAF4L1. C-terminal HiBiT tag.
Depositing lab: Cheryl Arrowsmith. Depositing organization: University of Toronto. Publication: A Target Class Ligandability Evaluation of WD40 Repeat-Containing Proteins. Ackloo S, Li F, Szewczyk M, Seitova A, Loppnau P, Zeng H, Xu J, Ahmad S, Arnautova YA, Baghaie AJ, Beldar S, Bolotokova A, Centrella PA, Chau I, Clark MA, Cuozzo JW, Dehghani-Tafti S, Disch JS, Dong A, Dumas A, Feng JA, Ghiabi P, Gibson E, Gilmer J, Goldman B, Green SR, Guie MA, Guilinger JP, Harms N, Herasymenko O, Houliston S, Hutchinson A, Kearnes S, Keefe AD, Kimani SW, Kramer T, Kutera M, Kwak HA, Lento C, Li Y, Liu J, Loup J, Machado RAC, Mulhern CJ, Perveen S, Righetto GL, Riley P, Shrestha S, Sigel EA, Silva M, Sintchak MD, Slakman BL, Taylor RD, Thompson J, Torng W, Underkoffler C, von Rechenberg M, Walsh RT, Watson I, Wilson DJ, Wolf E, Yadav M, Yazdi AK, Zhang J, Zhang Y, Santhakumar V, Edwards AM, Barsyte-Lovejoy D, Schapira M, Brown PJ, Halabelian L, Arrowsmith CH. J Med Chem. 2025 Jan 23;68(2):1092-1112. doi: 10.1021/acs.jmedchem.4c02010. Epub 2024 Nov 4. PubMed 39495097.
Backbone
  Vector backbone: pBiT3.1-C
  Backbone manufacturer: Promega
  Vector type: Mammalian Expression
  Selectable markers: Neomycin (select with G418)
Growth in bacteria
  Bacterial resistance: Kanamycin, 50 μg/mL
  Growth temperature: 37°C
  Growth strain: DH5alpha
  Copy number: High Copy
Gene/Insert
  Gene/Insert name: DCAF4L1:M1-S396 (alt name: WDR21B)
  Species: H. sapiens (human)
  Insert size (bp): 1188
  Mutation: wild type
  Entrez Gene: DCAF4L1 (a.k.a. WDR21B, MGC126021, MGC126022)
  Promoter: CMV
  Tag / fusion protein: GSSGGSSGVSGWRLFKKIS (C terminal on insert)
  Cloning method: Ligation Independent Cloning
  Sequencing primers: 5′ T7; 3′ TTGCTCAGCGGTGGCAGCAG
Resource information
  A portion of this plasmid was derived from a plasmid made by: Mammalian Gene Collection (BC104225)
Terms and licenses: Academic/Nonprofit Terms; Industry Terms: Not Available to Industry
Depositor comments: 5' Cloning Site: EcoR1 (not destroyed), 3' Cloning Site: Xho1 (not destroyed).
How to cite: pBiT3.1-C_DCAF4L1:1-396 was a gift from Cheryl Arrowsmith (Addgene plasmid # 211312 ; http://n2t.net/addgene:211312 ; RRID:Addgene_211312)
