[The description below was written by a language model from this plasmid's Addgene catalogue record and pLannotate feature annotations shown in this document.]
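Description:
pBiT3.1-C_DCAF4L1:1-396 is a mammalian expression plasmid built on Promega's pBiT3.1-C backbone. It carries full-length, wild-type human DCAF4L1 (also known as WDR21B; residues M1–S396, 1188 bp) fused at its C terminus to a HiBiT tag through a short glycine/serine linker. The coding sequence derives from a Mammalian Gene Collection clone and was inserted by ligation-independent cloning between EcoRI and XhoI sites that remain intact. Transcription is driven by the CMV immediate-early enhancer and promoter, followed by a chimeric β-globin/immunoglobulin intron that improves expression. A T7 promoter sits just upstream of the insert, and an SV40 polyadenylation signal terminates the transcript. The small "SET1" and large T antigen fragments in the automated annotation are probably incidental matches to backbone sequence rather than functional elements.

The plasmid replicates in E. coli at high copy from a ColE1/pUC-type origin and is selected with kanamycin, through a neo (nptII) gene under the bacterial EM7 promoter. A loxP site lies just upstream of this cassette. The catalogue lists neomycin/G418 as the mammalian selectable marker. The feature table, however, shows only a bacterial promoter directly ahead of neo, and it also identifies a separate cassette of SV40 promoter, blasticidin S deaminase and synthetic poly(A) signal. Blasticidin may therefore be the effective mammalian selection, and the record does not resolve this discrepancy.

HiBiT is a small peptide that complements the LgBiT protein to reconstitute NanoLuc luciferase, giving a luminescent readout of tagged protein abundance. The plasmid was deposited as part of a ligandability survey of WD40 repeat proteins. It suits cell-based assays that quantify DCAF4L1, although the record does not name a specific assay.
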