Features (pLannotate 1.2.2; 17 found; start..end, strand, type, name):
     24..105     -  polyA_signal   SV40 poly(A) signal: SV40 polyadenylation signal
    128..211     -  CDS            large T antigen (fragment): large T antigen from SV40 (simian virus 40)
    276..641     +  enhancer       CMV enhancer: human cytomegalovirus immediate early enhancer
    643..842     +  promoter       CMV promoter: human cytomegalovirus (CMV) immediate early promoter
    981..1113    +  intron         chimeric intron: chimera between introns from human β-globin and immunoglobulin heavy chain genes
   1157..1175    +  promoter       T7 promoter: promoter for bacteriophage T7 RNA polymerase
   1243..2430    +  CDS            DCAF4L1: DC4L1_HUMAN - Also known as WDR21B. Experimental evidence at transcript level: Swiss-Prot protein existence level 2. From Homo sapiens (Human).
   2526..2553    +  CDS            SET1 (fragment): solubility-enhancement tag derived from T7 phage gene 10B
   2579..2700    -  polyA_signal   SV40 poly(A) signal: SV40 polyadenylation signal
   2723..2791    -  CDS            large T antigen (fragment): large T antigen from SV40 (simian virus 40)
   2815..2848    +  protein_bind   loxP: Cre-mediated recombination occurs in the 8-bp core sequence (GCATACAT). Cre recombinase
   2858..2905    +  promoter       EM7 promoter: synthetic bacterial promoter&nbsp
   2937..3728    +  CDS            neo: KKA2_KLEPN - Also known as kan, nptII. Experimental evidence at protein level: Swiss-Prot protein existence level 1. Resistance to kanamycin, neomycin, paromomycin, ribostamycin, butirosin and gentamicin B. From Klebsiella pneumoniae.
   3889..4477    -  rep_origin     ori: high-copy-number ColE1/pMB1/pBR322/pUC origin of replication
   4603..4651    -  polyA_signal   poly(A) signal: synthetic polyadenylation signal
   4675..5073    -  CDS            BSD: blasticidin S deaminase; Aspergillus terreus BSD; confers resistance to blasticidin
   5104..5461    -  promoter       SV40 promoter: SV40 enhancer and early promoter
>Addgene plasmid #211312 | pBiT3.1-C_DCAF4L1:1-396 | addgene full sequence | sequence record 423459 | Addgene NGS Result
AAGACGCGTTAATTAAGACGTCGGCAGTGAAAAAAATGCTTTATTTGTGAAATTTGTGATGCTATTGCTT
TATTTGTAACCATTATAAGCTGCAATAAACAAGTTAACAACAACAATTGCATTCATTTTATGTTTCAGGT
TCAGGGGGAGGTGTGGGAGGTTTTTTAAAGCAAGTAAAACCTCTACAAATGTGGTATGGCTGATTATGAT
CCGCGGCCGCAATACGTCGACGTTATCAGCTGACTTCGTACGAGAGCCTAGGATTATGGCGCGCCACTAG
TTATTAATAGTAATCAATTACGGGGTCATTAGTTCATAGCCCATATATGGAGTTCCGCGTTACATAACTT
ACGGTAAATGGCCCGCCTGGCTGACCGCCCAACGACCCCCGCCCATTGACGTCAATAATGACGTATGTTC
CCATAGTAACGCCAATAGGGACTTTCCATTGACGTCAATGGGTGGAGTATTTACGGTAAACTGCCCACTT
GGCAGTACATCAAGTGTATCATATGCCAAGTCCGCCCCCTATTGACGTCAATGACGGTAAATGGCCCGCC
TGGCATTATGCCCAGTACATGACCTTACGGGACTTTCCTACTTGGCAGTACATCTACGTATTAGTCATCG
CTATTACCATGGTGATGCGGTTTTGGCAGTACACCAATGGGCGTGGATAGCGGTTTGACTCACGGGGATT
TCCAAGTCTCCACCCCATTGACGTCAATGGGAGTTTGTTTTGGCACCAAAATCAACGGGACTTTCCAAAA
TGTCGTAATAACCCCGCCCCGTTGACGCAAATGGGCGGTAGGCGTGTACGGTGGGAGGTCTATATAAGCA
GAGCTGGTTTAGTGAACCGTCAGATCACTAGAATCTTTATTGCGGTAGTTTATCACAGTTAAATTGCTAA
CGCAGTCAGTGCTTCTGACACAACAGTCTCGAACTTAAGCTGCAGAAGTTGGTCGTGAGGCACTGGGCAG
GTAAGTATCAAGGTTACAAGACAGGTTTAAGGAGACCAATAGAAACTGGGCTTGTCGAGACAGAGAAGAC
TCTTGCGTTTCTGATAGGCACCTATTGGTCTTACTGACATCCACTTTGCCTTTCTCTCCACAGGTGTCCA
CTCCCAGTTCAATTACAGCTCTTAAGGCTAGAGTATTAATACGACTCACTATAGGGGCGATCGCAACAAG
CTTCGGGAAGATCTGGAGCTAGCGGCGGGGGATCCGGTGGGAATTCGACACCATGGAGGCTGAAAGGCTG
CGACTCCTCGAGGAAGAGGCCAAGCTGAAAAAGGTAGCCAGAATGGGATTTAATGCATCTTCCATGCTCC
GAAAAAGCCAGCTAGGTTTCCTCAACGTCACCAGTTACTCCCGTTTAGCCAACGAGCTGCGTGTGAGCTG
CATGGAGCGGAAAAAGGTCCAAATTCGGAGCTTGGATCCCTCCTCTTTGGCGAGCGACCGATTTAACTTC
ATTCTGGCGAGTACCAACAGCGACCAGCTCTTCGTAGTGAACCAGGTCGAAGTCGAAGGCTCCAAGTACG
GCATCATCAGTCTGCGAACTCTGAAGATCCCTTCGTTCCACGTGTACGTGCTCAGAAACCTCTACGTCCC
CAACCGGAAGGTGAAGTCCCTGTGCTGGGCCTCGCTGAACCAGTTGGACTCTCACGTTCTGCTGTGCTTC
GAGGGAATCACAGATGCTCCAAGCTGTGCAGTGCTGCTCCCAGCGTCGCGGTTCTTAAGTGTTCACACAA
GAGTTAACCAGCCTGGCATGCTCTGCAGTTTCCAGATCCCAGAGGCCTGGTCCTGTGCGTGGTCCCTCAA
CACCCGGGCATATCACTGCTTTAGTGCAGGCTTGTCTCAGCAGGTCCTGTTGACCAGCGTGGCGACGGGA
CACCAGCAGTCATTTGATACCAGCAGTGATGTCTTGGCCCAGCAGTTTGCTAGTACGGCTCCTTTGCTGT
TTAATGGCTGTCGCTCCGGGGAGATCTTTGCCATTGATCTGCGTTGTAGAAATCGAGGCAAGGGGTGGAG
GGCCACTCGCCTGTTCCATGACTCAGCAGTGACCTCTGTGCAAATCCTCCAAGAAGAGCAATGCCTGATG
GCATCAGACATGACTGGAAAGATCAAGCTGTGGGATCTGAGGGCCACTAAATGTGTAAGGCAGTACGAAG
GTCACGTGAATGAGTCCGCCTATCTGCCCCTGCATGTGCACGAGGAAGAGGGAATCGTGGTGGCAGTGGG
CCAGGACTGCTACACGAGAATCTGGAGCCTCCATGATGCCCACCTGCTCAGAACCATCCCTTCCCCGTAC
TCTGCCTCCGAGGACGACATTCCCAGCGTGGCCTTCGCTTCTCGGCTCGGGGGCATCCGGGGAGCAGCAC
CAGGGCTGCTCATGGCTGTCCGGCAGGACCTTTATTGTTTCCCCTTCAGCGGCTCGAGCGGTGGGAGCTC
CGGTGTGAGCGGCTGGCGGCTGTTCAAGAAGATTAGCTAAGTTTAAACGGCCGCGACTCTAGACTGCAGG
CATGCAAGCTGATTTGGCTGCTGCCACCGCTGAGCAAGGCCGCTTCGAGCAGACATGATAAGATACATTG
ATGAGTTTGGACAAACCACAACTAGAATGCAGTGAAAAAAATGCTTTATTTGTGAAATTTGTGATGCTAT
TGCTTTATTTGTAACCATTATAAGCTGCAATAAACAAGTTAACAACAACAATTGCATTCATTTTATGTTT
CAGGTTCAGGGGGAGATGTGGGAGGTTTTTTTAAGCAAGTAAAACCTCTACAAATGTGGTAAAATCTTAA
TTAAGACTTCTAATATAACTTCGTATAGCATACATTATACGAAGTTATGGTTCCACTGTTGACAATTAAT
CATCGGCATAGTATATCGGCATAGTATAATACGACAAGGTGAGGAACTAAACCCAGGAGGCAGATCATGA
TTGAACAAGATGGATTGCACGCAGGTTCTCCGGCCGCTTGGGTGGAGAGGCTATTCGGCTATGACTGGGC
ACAACAGACAATCGGCTGCTCTGATGCCGCCGTGTTCCGGCTGTCAGCGCAGGGGCGCCCGGTTCTTTTT
GTCAAGACCGACCTGTCCGGTGCCCTGAATGAACTGCAGGACGAGGCAGCGCGGCTATCGTGGCTGGCCA
CGACGGGCGTTCCTTGCGCAGCTGTGCTCGACGTTGTCACTGAAGCGGGAAGGGACTGGCTGCTATTGGG
CGAAGTGCCGGGGCAGGATCTCCTGTCATCTCACCTTGCTCCTGCCGAGAAAGTATCCATCATGGCTGAT
GCAATGCGGCGGCTGCATACGCTTGATCCGGCTACCTGCCCATTCGACCACCAAGCGAAACATCGCATCG
AGCGAGCACGTACTCGGATGGAAGCCGGTCTTGTCGATCAGGATGATCTGGACGAAGAGCATCAGGGGCT
CGCGCCAGCCGAACTGTTCGCCAGGCTCAAGGCGCGCATGCCCGACGGCGAGGATCTCGTCGTGACCCAT
GGCGATGCCTGCTTGCCGAATATCATGGTGGAAAATGGCCGCTTTTCTGGATTCATCGACTGTGGCCGGC
TGGGTGTGGCGGACCGCTATCAGGACATAGCGTTGGCTACCCGTGATATTGCTGAAGAGCTTGGCGGCGA
ATGGGCTGACCGCTTCCTCGTGCTTTACGGTATCGCCGCTCCCGATTCGCAGCGCATCGCCTTCTATCGC
CTTCTTGACGAGTTCTTCTGATTCGAAATGACCGACCAAGCGACGCCCAACCGGTATCAGCTCACTCAAA
GGCGGTAATACGGTTATCCACAGAATCAGGGGATAACGCAGGAAAGAACATGTGAGCAAAAGGCCAGCAA
AAGGCCAGGAACCGTAAAAAGGCCGCGTTGCTGGCGTTTTTCCATAGGCTCCGCCCCCCTGACGAGCATC
ACAAAAATCGACGCTCAAGTCAGAGGTGGCGAAACCCGACAGGACTATAAAGATACCAGGCGTTTCCCCC
TGGAAGCTCCCTCGTGCGCTCTCCTGTTCCGACCCTGCCGCTTACCGGATACCTGTCCGCCTTTCTCCCT
TCGGGAAGCGTGGCGCTTTCTCATAGCTCACGCTGTAGGTATCTCAGTTCGGTGTAGGTCGTTCGCTCCA
AGCTGGGCTGTGTGCACGAACCCCCCGTTCAGCCCGACCGCTGCGCCTTATCCGGTAACTATCGTCTTGA
GTCCAACCCGGTAAGACACGACTTATCGCCACTGGCAGCAGCCACTGGTAACAGGATTAGCAGAGCGAGG
TATGTAGGCGGTGCTACAGAGTTCTTGAAGTGGTGGCCTAACTACGGCTACACTAGAAGGACAGTATTTG
GTATCTGCGCTCTGCTGAAGCCAGTTACCTTCGGAAAAAGAGTTGGTAGCTCTTGATCCGGCAAACAAAC
CACCGCTGGTAGCGGTGGTTTTTTTGTTTGCAAGCAGCAGATTACGCGCAGAAAAAAAGGATTTCAAGAA
GATCCTTTGATCTTTTCTACGGGGTCTGACGCTCAGTGGAACGAAAACTCACGTTAAGGGATTTTGGTCA
TGAGATTATCAAAAAGGATCTTCACCTAGATCCTTTTATAGTCCGGAATCGTCACACAAAAAACCAACAC
ACAGATGTAATGAAAATAAAGATATTTTATTGCGGCCATCGTGATGGCTAGAGTTTAGCCCTCCCACACA
TAACCAGAGGGCAGCAATTCACGAATCCCAACTGCCGTCGGCTGTCCATCACTGTCCTTCACTATGGCTT
TGATCCCAGGATGCAGATCGAGAAGCACCTGTCGGCACCGTCCGCAGGGGCTCAAGATGCCCCTGTTCTC
ATTTCCGATCGCGACGATACAAGTCAGGTTGCCAGCTGCCGCAGCAGCAGCAGTGCCCAGCACCACGAGT
TCTGCACAAGGTCCCCCAGTAAAATGATATACATTGACACCAGTGAAGATGCGGCCGTCGCTAGAGAGAG
CTGCGCTGGCGACGCTGTAGTCTTCAGAGATGGGGATGCTGTTGATTGTAGCCGTTGCTCTTTCAATGAG
GGTGGATTCTTCTTGAGACAAAGGCTTGGCCATGGTGGCGCTAGTGTCAGAAGAATCGAGCTTTTTGCAA
AAGCCTAGGCCTCCAAAAAAGCCTCCTCACTACTTCTGGAATAGCTCAGAGGCCGAGGCGGCCTCGGCCT
CTGCATAAATAAAAAAAATTAGTCAGCCATGGGGCGGAGAATGGGCGGAACTGGGCGGAGTTAGGGGCGG
GATGGGCGGAGTTAGGGGCGGGACTATGGTTGCTGACTAATTGAGATGCATGCTTTGCATACTTCTGCCT
GCTGGGGAGCCTGGGGACTTTCCACACCTGGTTGCTGACTAATTGAGATGCATGCTTTGCATACTTCTGC
CTGCTGGGGAGCCTGGGGACTTTCCACACCCTAACTGACACACATTCCACAGCTGGTTCTTTCCGCCTCA
GAAGGTACCTAACCAAGTTCCTCTTTCAGAGGTTATTTCAGGCCATGGTGCTGCGC
