>Addgene plasmid #211312 | pBiT3.1-C_DCAF4L1:1-396 | depositor partial sequence | sequence record 412102 | Insert sequence
ATGGAGGCTGAAAGGCTGCGACTCCTCGAGGAAGAGGCCAAGCTGAAAAAGGTAGCCAGAATGGGATTTA
ATGCATCTTCCATGCTCCGAAAAAGCCAGCTAGGTTTCCTCAACGTCACCAGTTACTCCCGTTTAGCCAA
CGAGCTGCGTGTGAGCTGCATGGAGCGGAAAAAGGTCCAAATTCGGAGCTTGGATCCCTCCTCTTTGGCG
AGCGACCGATTTAACTTCATTCTGGCGAGTACCAACAGCGACCAGCTCTTCGTAGTGAACCAGGTCGAAG
TCGAAGGCTCCAAGTACGGCATCATCAGTCTGCGAACTCTGAAGATCCCTTCGTTCCACGTGTACGTGCT
CAGAAACCTCTACGTCCCCAACCGGAAGGTGAAGTCCCTGTGCTGGGCCTCGCTGAACCAGTTGGACTCT
CACGTTCTGCTGTGCTTCGAGGGAATCACAGATGCTCCAAGCTGTGCAGTGCTGCTCCCAGCGTCGCGGT
TCTTAAGTGTTCACACAAGAGTTAACCAGCCTGGCATGCTCTGCAGTTTCCAGATCCCAGAGGCCTGGTC
CTGTGCGTGGTCCCTCAACACCCGGGCATATCACTGCTTTAGTGCAGGCTTGTCTCAGCAGGTCCTGTTG
ACCAGCGTGGCGACGGGACACCAGCAGTCATTTGATACCAGCAGTGATGTCTTGGCCCAGCAGTTTGCTA
GTACGGCTCCTTTGCTGTTTAATGGCTGTCGCTCCGGGGAGATCTTTGCCATTGATCTGCGTTGTAGAAA
TCGAGGCAAGGGGTGGAGGGCCACTCGCCTGTTCCATGACTCAGCAGTGACCTCTGTGCAAATCCTCCAA
GAAGAGCAATGCCTGATGGCATCAGACATGACTGGAAAGATCAAGCTGTGGGATCTGAGGGCCACTAAAT
GTGTAAGGCAGTACGAAGGTCACGTGAATGAGTCCGCCTATCTGCCCCTGCATGTGCACGAGGAAGAGGG
AATCGTGGTGGCAGTGGGCCAGGACTGCTACACGAGAATCTGGAGCCTCCATGATGCCCACCTGCTCAGA
ACCATCCCTTCCCCGTACTCTGCCTCCGAGGACGACATTCCCAGCGTGGCCTTCGCTTCTCGGCTCGGGG
GCATCCGGGGAGCAGCACCAGGGCTGCTCATGGCTGTCCGGCAGGACCTTTATTGTTTCCCCTTCAGC
